>Addgene plasmid #140259 | pMS2CP-myc-T2A-tagRFP | addgene full sequence | sequence record 311697 | Addgene NGS Result
CGTTACATAACTTACGGTAAATGGCCCGCCTGGCTGACCGCCCAACGACCCCCGCCCATTGACGTCAATA
ATGACGTATGTTCCCATAGTAACGCCAATAGGGACTTTCCATTGACGTCAATGGGTGGAGTATTTACGGT
AAACTGCCCACTTGGCAGTACATCAAGTGTATCATATGCCAAGTACGCCCCCTATTGACGTCAATGACGG
TAAATGGCCCGCCTGGCATTATGCCCAGTACATGACCTTATGGGACTTTCCTACTTGGCAGTACATCTAC
GTATTAGTCATCGCTATTACCATGGTGATGCGGTTTTGGCAGTACATCAATGGGCGTGGATAGCGGTTTG
ACTCACGGGGATTTCCAAGTCTCCACCCCATTGACGTCAATGGGAGTTTGTTTTGGCACCAAAATCAACG
GGACTTTCCAAAATGTCGTAACAACTCCGCCCCATTGACGCAAATGGGCGGTAGGCGTGTACGGTGGGAG
GTCTATATAAGCAGAGCTGGTTTAGTGAACCGTCAGATCCGCTAGGGCTCTGCAGGTCGAGCCCACCATG
GCTTCTAACTTTACTCAGTTCGTTCTCGTCGACAATGGCGGAACTGGCGACGTGACTGTCGCCCCAAGCA
ACTTCGCTAACGGGGTCGCTGAATGGATCAGCTCTAACTCGCGATCACAGGCTTACAAAGTAACCTGTAG
CGTTCGTCAGAGCTCTGCGCAGAATCGCAAATACACCATCAAAGTCGAGGTGCCTAAAGGCGCATGGAGG
TCTTACTTAAATATGGAACTAACCATTCCAATTTTCGCCACGAATTCCGACTGCGAGCTTATTGTTAAGG
CAATGCAAGGTCTCCTAAAAGATGGAAACCCGATTCCCTCGGCCATCGCGGCCAACTCCGGCATCTACGG
ATCCGAACAAAAACTCATCTCAGAAGAGGATCTGAGATCTGAAGGCAGAGGCTCCCTCCTGACCTGCGGA
GACGTGGAAGAGAACCCCGGACCAAGATCCGTGTCTAAGGGCGAAGAGCTGATTAAGGAGAACATGCACA
TGAAGCTGTACATGGAGGGCACCGTGAACAACCACCACTTCAAGTGCACATCCGAGGGCGAAGGCAAGCC
CTACGAGGGCACCCAGACCATGAGAATCAAGGTGGTCGAGGGCGGCCCTCTCCCCTTCGCCTTCGACATC
CTGGCTACCAGCTTCATGTACGGCAGCAGAACCTTCATCAACCACACCCAGGGCATCCCCGACTTCTTTA
AGCAGTCCTTCCCTGAGGGCTTCACATGGGAGAGAGTCACCACATACGAAGACGGGGGCGTGCTGACCGC
TACCCAGGACACCAGCCTCCAGGACGGCTGCCTCATCTACAACGTCAAGATCAGAGGGGTGAACTTCCCA
TCCAACGGCCCTGTGATGCAGAAGAAAACACTCGGCTGGGAGGCCAACACCGAGATGCTGTACCCCGCTG
ACGGCGGCCTGGAAGGCAGAAGCGACATGGCCCTGAAGCTCGTGGGCGGGGGCCACCTGATCTGCAACTT
CAAGACCACATACAGATCCAAGAAACCCGCTAAGAACCTCAAGATGCCCGGCGTCTACTATGTGGACCAC
AGACTGGAAAGAATCAAGGAGGCCGACAAAGAGACCTACGTCGAGCAGCACGAGGTGGCTGTGGCCAGAT
ACTGCGACCTCCCTAGCAAACTGGGGCACAAACTTAATTAGCGGCCGCGACTCTAGATCATAATCAGCCA
TACCACATTTGTAGAGGTTTTACTTGCTTTAAAAAACCTCCCACACCTCCCCCTGAACCTGAAACATAAA
ATGAATGCAATTGTTGTTGTTAACTTGTTTATTGCAGCTTATAATGGTTACAAATAAAGCAATAGCATCA
CAAATTTCACAAATAAAGCATTTTTTTCACTGCATTCTAGTTGTGGTTTGTCCAAACTCATCAATGTATC
TTAAGGCGTAAATTGTAAGCGTTAATATTTTGTTAAAATTCGCGTTAAATTTTTGTTAAATCAGCTCATT
TTTTAACCAATAGGCCGAAATCGGCAAAATCCCTTATAAATCAAAAGAATAGACCGAGATAGGGT
[37 nt withheld, positions 2096-2132]
AAAGAACGTGGACTCCAACGTCAAAGG
[49 nt withheld, positions 2160-2208]
T
[91 nt withheld, positions 2210-2300]
G
[124 nt withheld, positions 2302-2425]
CAGGTGGCACTTTTCGGGGAAATGTGCGCGGAACCCCTATTTGTTTATTTTTCTAAATACATTCAAATAT
GTATCCGCTCATGAGACAATAACCCTGATAAATGCTTCAATAATATTGAAAAAGGAAGAGTCCTGAGGCG
GAAAGAACCAGCTGTGGAATGTGTGTCAGTTAGGGTGTGGAAAGTCCCCAGGCTCCCCAGCAGGCAGAAG
TATGCAAAGCATGCATCTCAATTAGTCAGCAACCAGGTGTGGAAAGTCCCCAGGCTCCCCAGCAGGCAGA
AGTATGCAAAGCATGCATCTCAATTAGTCAGCAACCATAGTCCCGCCCCTAACTCCGCCCATCCCGCCCC
TAACTCCGCCCAGTTCCGCCCATTCTCCGCCCCATGGCTGACTAATTTTTTTTATTTATGCAGAGGCCGA
GGCCGCCTCGGCCTCTGAGCTATTCCAGAAGTAGTGAGGAGGCTTTTTTGGAGGCCTAGGCTTTTGCAAA
GATCGATCAAGAGACAGGATGAGGATCGTTTCGCATGATTGAACAAGATGGATTGCACGCAGGTTCTCCG
GCCGCTTGGGTGGAGAGGCTATTCGGCTATGACTGGGCACAACAGACAATCGGCTGCTCTGATGCCGCCG
TGTTCCGGCTGTCAGCGCAGGGGCGCCCGGTTCTTTTTGTCAAGACCGACCTGTCCGGTGCCCTGAATGA
ACTGCAAGACGAGGCAGCGCGGCTATCGTGGCTGGCCACGACGGGCGTTCCTTGCGCAGCTGTGCTCGAC
GTTGTCACTGAAGCGGGAAGGGACTGGCTGCTATTGGGCGAAGTGCCGGGGCAGGATCTCCTGTCATCTC
ACCTTGCTCCTGCCGAGAAAGTATCCATCATGGCTGATGCAATGCGGCGGCTGCATACGCTTGATCCGGC
TACCTGCCCATTCGACCACCAAGCGAAACATCGCATCGAGCGAGCACGTACTCGGATGGAAGCCGGTCTT
GTCGATCAGGATGATCTGGACGAAGAGCATCAGGGGCTCGCGCCAGCCGAACTGTTCGCCAGGCTCAAGG
CGAGCATGCCCGACGGCGAGGATCTCGTCGTGACCCATGGCGATGCCTGCTTGCCGAATATCATGGTGGA
AAATGGCCGCTTTTCTGGATTCATCGACTGTGGCCGGCTGGGTGTGGCGGACCGCTATCAGGACATAGCG
TTGGCTACCCGTGATATTGCTGAAGAGCTTGGCGGCGAATGGGCTGACCGCTTCCTCGTGCTTTACGGTA
TCGCCGCTCCCGATTCGCAGCGCATCGCCTTCTATCGCCTTCTTGACGAGTTCTTCTGAGCGGGACTCTG
GGGTTCGAAATGACCGACCAAGCGACGCCCAACCTGCCATCACGAGATTTCGATTCCACCGCCGCCTTCT
ATGAAAGGTTGGGCTTCGGAATCGTTTTCCGGGACGCCGGCTGGATGATCCTCCAGCGCGGGGATCTCAT
GCTGGAGTTCTTCGCCCACCCTAGGGGGAGGCTAACTGAAACACGGAAGGAGACAATACCGGAAGGAACC
CGCGCTATGACGGCAATAAAAAGACAGAATAAAACGCACGGTGTTGGGTCGTTTGTTCATAAACGCGGGG
TTCGGTCCCAGGGCTGGCACTCTGTCGATACCCCACCGAGACCCCATTGGGGCCAATACGCCCGCGTTTC
TTCCTTTTCCCCACCCCACCCCCCAAGTTCGGGTGAAGGCCCAGGGCTCGCAGCCAACGTCGGGGCGGCA
GGCCCTGCCATAGCCTCAGGTTACTCATATATACTTTAGATTGATTTAAAACTTCATTTTTAATTTAAAA
GGATCTAGGTGAAGATCCTTTTTGATAATCTCATGACCAAAATCCCTTAACGTGAGTTTTCGTTCCACTG
AGCGTCAGACCCCGTAGAAAAGATCAAAGGATCTTCTTGAGATCCTTTTTTTCTGCGCGTAATCTGCTGC
TTGCAAACAAAAAAACCACCGCTACCAGCGGTGGTTTGTTTGCCGGATCAAGAGCTACCAACTCTTTTTC
CGAAGGTAACTGGCTTCAGCAGAGCGCAGATACCAAATACTGTTCTTCTAGTGTAGCCGTAGTTAGGCCA
CCACTTCAAGAACTCTGTAGCACCGCCTACATACCTCGCTCTGCTAATCCTGTTACCAGTGGCTGCTGCC
AGTGGCGATAAGTCGTGTCTTACCGGGTTGGACTCAAGACGATAGTTACCGGATAAGGCGCAGCGGTCGG
GCTGAACGGGGGGTTCGTGCACACAGCCCAGCTTGGAGCGAACGACCTACACCGAACTGAGATACCTACA
GCGTGAGCTATGAGAAAGCGCCACGCTTCCCGAAGGGAGAAAGGCGGACAGGTATCCGGTAAGCGGCAGG
GTCGGAACAGGAGAGCGCACGAGGGAGCTTCCAGGGGGAAACGCCTGGTATCTTTATAGTCCTGTCGGGT
TTCGCCACCTCTGACTTGAGCGTCGATTTTTGTGATGCTCGTCAGGGGGGCGGAGCCTATGGAAAAACGC
CAGCAACGCGGCCTTTTTACGGTTCCTGGCCTTTTGCTGGCCTTTTGCTCACATGTTCTTTCCTGCGTTA
TCCCCTGATTCTGTGGATAACCGTATTACCGCCATGCATTAGTTATTAATAGTAATCAATTACGGGGTCA
TTAGTTCATAGCCCATATATGGAGTTCCG
Features (pLannotate 1.2.2; 16 found; start..end, strand, type, name):
      1..304     +  enhancer       CMV enhancer: human cytomegalovirus immediate early enhancer
    305..508     +  promoter       CMV promoter: human cytomegalovirus (CMV) immediate early promoter
    558..908     +  CDS            CAPSD_BPMS2 (fragment): Experimental evidence at protein level: Swiss-Prot protein existence level 1. Acts as a translational repressor of viral replicase synthesis late in infection. This latter function is the result of capsid protein interaction with an RNA hairpin which contains the replicase ribosome-binding site. From Escherichia phage MS2 (Bacteriophage MS2).
    978..1000    +  CDS            P2A (fragment): 2A peptide from porcine teschovirus-1 polyprotein Eukaryotic ribosomes fail to insert a peptide bond between the Gly and Pro residues, yielding separate polypeptides.
   1011..1719    +  CDS            TagRFP (fragment): monomeric derivative of red fluorescent protein from Entacmaea quadricolor (Merzlyak et al., 2007) mammalian codon-optimized
   1736..1819    +  CDS            large T antigen (fragment): large T antigen from SV40 (simian virus 40)
   1842..1963    +  polyA_signal   SV40 poly(A) signal: SV40 polyadenylation signal
   1997..2425    -  rep_origin     f1 ori (sequence partly withheld): f1 bacteriophage origin of replication; arrow indicates direction of (+) strand synthesis
   2452..2556    +  promoter       AmpR promoter: bla
   2558..2915    +  promoter       SV40 promoter: SV40 enhancer and early promoter
   2950..3744    +  CDS            NeoR/KanR: aminoglycoside phosphotransferase from Tn5; aph(3')-II (or nptII); confers resistance to neomycin, kanamycin, and G418 (Geneticin®)
   3765..3917    +  CDS            ble (fragment): BLE_KLEPN - Experimental evidence at protein level: Swiss-Prot protein existence level 1. Binding protein with a strong affinity to the bleomycin family of antibiotics. Binds to CL990; an antimitotic-antibiotic compound. From Klebsiella pneumoniae.
   3976..4023    +  polyA_signal   HSV TK poly(A) signal: herpes simplex virus thymidine kinase polyadenylation signal (Cole and Stacy, 1985)
   4114..4130    -  polyA_signal   bGH poly(A) signal (fragment): bovine growth hormone polyadenylation signal
   4352..4940    +  rep_origin     ori: high-copy-number ColE1/pMB1/pBR322/pUC origin of replication
   5055..5114    +  enhancer       CMV enhancer (fragment): human cytomegalovirus immediate early enhancer
