[The description below was written by a language model from this plasmid's Addgene catalogue record and pLannotate feature annotations shown in this document.]
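Description:
pMS2CP-myc-T2A-tagRFP is a mammalian expression plasmid of about 5.1 kb, built on the Clontech pIRES2 DsRed-Express backbone, that produces the wild-type coat protein of bacteriophage MS2 (MS2CP) in mammalian cells. It is maintained in E. coli at high copy through a ColE1/pUC-type origin and also carries an f1 phage origin. A single Tn5 NeoR/KanR gene serves both hosts. A bacterial bla-type promoter drives it for kanamycin selection, and the SV40 enhancer/early promoter, with an HSV TK polyadenylation signal downstream, drives it for G418 selection of transfected cells.

The payload is one open reading frame under the human CMV immediate-early enhancer and promoter, terminated by an SV40 poly(A) signal. The MS2CP coding sequence was inserted between the BamHI and SalI sites of a parental myc-T2A-tagRFP vector, which places a myc epitope, a T2A peptide and TagRFP at its C-terminus. The 2A element causes ribosomal skipping, so myc-tagged coat protein and red fluorescent TagRFP are released as separate polypeptides from the same transcript, and red fluorescence reports which cells express the protein. The automated annotation labels a short stretch here as a P2A fragment, probably a match to the conserved 2A motif, whereas the catalogue record names T2A. It does not annotate the myc tag, and it also flags small large T antigen, ble and bGH poly(A) fragments that look like backbone remnants.

MS2 coat protein binds a specific RNA hairpin and acts as a translational repressor in the phage. The associated publication concerns orthogonal protein-responsive mRNA switches, which suggests the plasmid supplies MS2CP as the trigger protein for such synthetic circuits.
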