Addgene plasmid #140259: pMS2CP-myc-T2A-tagRFP
Purpose: Expresses WT MS2CP in mammalian cells
Depositing lab: Hirohide Saito. Depositing organization: Kyoto University, Center for iPS Cell Research and Application. Publication: Orthogonal Protein-Responsive mRNA Switches for Mammalian Synthetic Biology. Ono H, Kawasaki S, Saito H. ACS Synth Biol. 2020 Jan 17;9(1):169-174. doi: 10.1021/acssynbio.9b00343. Epub 2019 Dec 13. PubMed 31765565.
Backbone
  Vector backbone: pIRES2 DsRed-Express
  Backbone manufacturer: Clontech
  Vector type: Mammalian Expression, Synthetic Biology
  Selectable markers: Neomycin (select with G418)
Growth in bacteria
  Bacterial resistance: Kanamycin, 50 μg/mL
  Growth temperature: 37°C
  Growth strain: DH5alpha
  Copy number: High Copy
Gene/Insert
  Gene/Insert name: Coat protein of bacteriphage MS2 (alt name: MS2CP)
  Promoter: CMV
  Tag / fusion protein: myc-T2A-tagRFP (C terminal on insert)
  Cloning method: Restriction Enzyme; 5′ cloning site BamHI (not destroyed); 3′ cloning site SalI (not destroyed)
  Sequencing primers: 5′ CMV Forward; 3′ CTTTATTTGTAACCATTATAAGCTGC
Terms and licenses: Academic/Nonprofit Terms; Industry Terms: Not Available to Industry
Depositor comments: CDS of MS2CP was inserted between SalI and BamHI sites of pTAPmyc-T2A-tagRFP (ID: 140278).
How to cite: pMS2CP-myc-T2A-tagRFP was a gift from Hirohide Saito (Addgene plasmid # 140259 ; http://n2t.net/addgene:140259 ; RRID:Addgene_140259)
